>Addgene plasmid #230878 | AiP15582: pAAV-AiE0780m-minBG-jRGECO1a-WPRE3-BGHpA (Alias: CN5582) | depositor full sequence | sequence record 453370 | AiP15582: pAAV-AiE0780m-minBG-jRGECO1a-WPRE3-BGHpA (Alias: CN5582) sequence 5426 bps
CCTGCAGGCAGCTGCGCGCTCGCTCGCTCACTGAGGCCGCCCGGGCAAAGCCCGGGCGTCGGGCGACCTT
TGGTCGCCCGGCCTCAGTGAGCGAGCGAGCGCGCAGAGAGGGAGTGGCCAACTCCATCACTAGGGGTTCC
TGCGGCCGCACGCGTTGTTTCACAAACTACAGGTTCACTGGAGCACAGCCATGCCAACATGGCATCTAAG
GCTGGTATGACCTCGAGACCCCTCCAGCACTCCTTCGTTCAGCCATAGAACAAGGAGACACAGATAAAGT
CTGGAGCCGGGCCCAGGTACCTGAGGCTCAGAGATGAGCCCGCAGCGAAGCTGACAACTGACTCATTCCT
CCGACACTCTCCCACCCTCCCAGCTAAGGAGGTGTCTGATGTGAACATGTTCTGCCTCTTTGTTGCCTGC
TGTTGGGGGCGAGGGCTTTGGGTGGATTTTGAAGAGCAATTATGCTTATTACTGGTTAGGATTTCTCTGT
TTGCTGAGTGCATTAACTTTTAGCGCTTCCCATCACTCATTCTTCTTCACACCCTCTTGTCAGTTACAAA
TGTGCAGGTGGAGAGCCACGAAAAAACCCTGCAGCAACGGCAACAGAAATCACAGCAACAACAACAAATG
AACAGAAAGGATAGAAAGCAGATACTCAAAGATGGAGAAAAAGATACTCCCGAGAGGCTGAGCTCGGGCT
GGGCATAAAAGTCAGGGCAGAGCCATCTATTGCTTACATTTGCTTCTGGGATCCACCCGCCACCATGCTG
CAGAACGAGCTTGCTCTTAAGTTGGCTGGACTTGATATTAACAAGACTGGAGGAGGTTCTCATCATCATC
ATCATCATGGTATGGCAAGCATGACTGGTGGACAGCAAATGGGTCGGGATCTGTACGACGATGACGATAA
GGATCTCGCAACAATGGTCGACTCATCACGTCGTAAGTGGAATAAGGCAGGTCACGCAGTCAGAGCTATA
GGTCGGCTGAGCTCCCCCGTGGTTTCCGAGCGGATGTACCCCGAGGACGGCGCCCTGAAGAGCGAGATCA
AGAAGGGGCTGAGGCTGAAGGACGGCGGCCACTACGCCGCCGAGGTCAAGACCACCTACAAGGCCAAGAA
GCCCGTGCAGCTGCCCGGCGCCTACATCGTGGACATCAAGTTGGACATCGTGTCCCACAACGAGGACTAC
ACCATCGTGGAACAGTGCGAACGCGCCGAGGGCCGCCACTCCACCGGCGGCATGGACGAGCTGTACAAGG
GAGGTACAGGCGGGAGTCTGGTGAGCAAGGGCGAGGAGGATAACATGGCCATCATCAAGGAGTTCATGCG
CTTCAAGGTGCACATGGAGGGCTCCGTGAACGGCCACGAGTTCGAGATCGAGGGCGAGGGCGAGGGCCGC
CCCTACGAGGCCTTTCAGACCGCTAAGCTGAAGGTGACCAAGGGTGGCCCCCTGCCCTTCGCCTGGGACA
TCCTGTCCCCTCAGTTCATGTACGGCTCCAAGGCCTACATTAAGCACCCAGCCGACATCCCCGACTACTT
CAAGCTGTCCTTCCCCGAGGGCTTCAGGTGGGAGCGCGTGATGAACTTCGAGGACGGCGGCATTATTCAC
GTGAACCAGGACTCCTCCCTGCAGGACGGCGTATTCATCTACAAGGTGAAGCTGCGCGGCACCAACTTCC
CCCCCGACGGCCCCGTAATGCAGAAGAAGACCATGGGCTGGGAGGCTACTCGTGACGACCTGACTGAAGA
GCAGATCGCAGAATTTAAAGAGGCTTTCTCCCTATTTGACAAGGACGGGGATGGGACGATAACAACCAAG
GAGCTTGGGACGGTGTTCCGATCGCTGGGGCAGAACCCCACAGAAGCAGAGCTGCAGGACATGATCAATG
AAGTAGATGCCGACGGTGACGGCACATTCGACTTCCCTGAGTTCCTGACGATGATGGCAAGAAAAATGAA
TGACACAGACAGTGAAGAGGAAATTCGCGAAGCGTTCCGCGTGTTTGATAAGGACGGCAATGGCTACATC
GGCGCAGCAGAGCTTCGCCACGTGATGACAGACCTTGGAGAGAAGTTAACAGATGAGGAGGTTGATGAAA
TGATCAGGGTAGCAGACATCGATGGGGATGGTCAGGTAAACTACGAAGAGTTTGTACAAATGATGACAGC
GAAGTGAGGCGCGCCGAATTCGATATCATAATCAACCTCTGGATTACAAAATTTGTGAAAGATTGACTGG
TATTCTTAACTATGTTGCTCCTTTTACGCTATGTGGATACGCTGCTTTAATGCCTTTGTATCATGCTATT
GCTTCCCGTATGGCTTTCATTTTCTCCTCCTTGTATAAATCCTGGTTAGTTCTTGCCACGGCGGAACTCA
TCGCCGCCTGCCTTGCCCGCTGCTGGACAGGGGCTCGGCTGTTGGGCACTGACAATTCCGTGGCTCGAGA
GATCTTCGACTGTGCCTTCTAGTTGCCAGCCATCTGTTGTTTGCCCCTCCCCCGTGCCTTCCTTGACCCT
GGAAGGTGCCACTCCCACTGTCCTTTCCTAATAAAATGAGGAAATTGCATCGCATTGTCTGAGTAGGTGT
CATTCTATTCTGGGGGGTGGGGTGGGGCAGGACAGCAAGGGGGAGGATTGGGAAGACAATAGCAGGCATG
AGATCTCACGTGCGGACCGAGCGGCCGCAGGAACCCCTAGTGATGGAGTTGGCCACTCCCTCTCTGCGCG
CTCGCTCGCTCACTGAGGCCGGGCGACCAAAGGTCGCCCGACGCCCGGGCTTTGCCCGGGCGGCCTCAGT
GAGCGAGCGAGCGCGCAGCTGCCTGCAGGGGCGCCTGATGCGGTATTTTCTCCTTACGCATCTGTGCGGT
ATTTCACACCGCATA
[142 nt withheld, positions 2886-3027]
C
[141 nt withheld, positions 3029-3169]
CCTTTGACGTTGGAGTCCACGTTCTTT
[37 nt withheld, positions 3197-3233]
ACCCTATCTCGGGCTATTCTTTTGATTTATAAGGGATTTTGCCGATTTCGGCCTATTGGTTAAAAAATGA
GCTGATTTAACAAAAATTTAACGCGAATTTTAACAAAATATTAACGTTTACAATTTTATGGTGCACTCTC
AGTACAATCTGCTCTGATGCCGCATAGTTAAGCCAGCCCCGACACCCGCCAACACCCGCTGACGCGCCCT
GACGGGCTTGTCTGCTCCCGGCATCCGCTTACAGACAAGCTGTGACCGTCTCCGGGAGCTGCATGTGTCA
GAGGTTTTCACCGTCATCACCGAAACGCGCGAGACGAAAGGGCCTCGTGATACGCCTATTTTTATAGGTT
AATGTCATGATAATAATGGTTTCTTAGACGTCAGGTGGCACTTTTCGGGGAAATGTGCGCGGAACCCCTA
TTTGTTTATTTTTCTAAATACATTCAAATATGTATCCGCTCATGAGACAATAACCCTGATAAATGCTTCA
ATAATATTGAAAAAGGAAGAGTATGAGTATTCAACATTTCCGTGTCGCCCTTATTCCCTTTTTTGCGGCA
TTTTGCCTTCCTGTTTTTGCTCACCCAGAAACGCTGGTGAAAGTAAAAGATGCTGAAGATCAGTTGGGTG
CACGAGTGGGTTACATCGAACTGGATCTCAACAGCGGTAAGATCCTTGAGAGTTTTCGCCCCGAAGAACG
TTTTCCAATGATGAGCACTTTTAAAGTTCTGCTATGTGGCGCGGTATTATCCCGTATTGACGCCGGGCAA
GAGCAACTCGGTCGCCGCATACACTATTCTCAGAATGACTTGGTTGAGTACTCACCAGTCACAGAAAAGC
ATCTTACGGATGGCATGACAGTAAGAGAATTATGCAGTGCTGCCATAACCATGAGTGATAACACTGCGGC
CAACTTACTTCTGACAACGATCGGAGGACCGAAGGAGCTAACCGCTTTTTTGCACAACATGGGGGATCAT
GTAACTCGCCTTGATCGTTGGGAACCGGAGCTGAATGAAGCCATACCAAACGACGAGCGTGACACCACGA
TGCCTGTAGCAATGGCAACAACGTTGCGCAAACTATTAACTGGCGAACTACTTACTCTAGCTTCCCGGCA
ACAATTAATAGACTGGATGGAGGCGGATAAAGTTGCAGGACCACTTCTGCGCTCGGCCCTTCCGGCTGGC
TGGTTTATTGCTGATAAATCTGGAGCCGGTGAGCGTGGGTCTCGCGGTATCATTGCAGCACTGGGGCCAG
ATGGTAAGCCCTCCCGTATCGTAGTTATCTACACGACGGGGAGTCAGGCAACTATGGATGAACGAAATAG
ACAGATCGCTGAGATAGGTGCCTCACTGATTAAGCATTGGTAACTGTCAGACCAAGTTTACTCATATATA
CTTTAGATTGATTTAAAACTTCATTTTTAATTTAAAAGGATCTAGGTGAAGATCCTTTTTGATAATCTCA
TGACCAAAATCCCTTAACGTGAGTTTTCGTTCCACTGAGCGTCAGACCCCGTAGAAAAGATCAAAGGATC
TTCTTGAGATCCTTTTTTTCTGCGCGTAATCTGCTGCTTGCAAACAAAAAAACCACCGCTACCAGCGGTG
GTTTGTTTGCCGGATCAAGAGCTACCAACTCTTTTTCCGAAGGTAACTGGCTTCAGCAGAGCGCAGATAC
CAAATACTGTCCTTCTAGTGTAGCCGTAGTTAGGCCACCACTTCAAGAACTCTGTAGCACCGCCTACATA
CCTCGCTCTGCTAATCCTGTTACCAGTGGCTGCTGCCAGTGGCGATAAGTCGTGTCTTACCGGGTTGGAC
TCAAGACGATAGTTACCGGATAAGGCGCAGCGGTCGGGCTGAACGGGGGGTTCGTGCACACAGCCCAGCT
TGGAGCGAACGACCTACACCGAACTGAGATACCTACAGCGTGAGCTATGAGAAAGCGCCACGCTTCCCGA
AGGGAGAAAGGCGGACAGGTATCCGGTAAGCGGCAGGGTCGGAACAGGAGAGCGCACGAGGGAGCTTCCA
GGGGGAAACGCCTGGTATCTTTATAGTCCTGTCGGGTTTCGCCACCTCTGACTTGAGCGTCGATTTTTGT
GATGCTCGTCAGGGGGGCGGAGCCTATGGAAAAACGCCAGCAACGCGGCCTTTTTACGGTTCCTGGCCTT
TTGCTGGCCTTTTGCTCACATGT
Features (pLannotate 1.2.2; 18 found; start..end, strand, type, name):
      1..141     -  repeat_region  AAV2 ITR: inverted terminal repeat of adeno-associated virus serotype 2 inverted
    831..851     +  CDS            capTEV™ (fragment): composite tag for in vivo biotinylation, TEV protease cleavage, and 6xHis tagging
    852..884     +  CDS            T7 tag (gene 10 leader): leader peptide from bacteriophage T7 gene 10 promotes efficient translation in E. coli
    888..911     +  CDS            Xpress™ tag: Xpress™ epitope tag, including an enterokinase recognition and cleavage site
    939..994     +  CDS            calmodulin-binding peptide (fragment): calmodulin-binding peptide from avian smooth muscle myosin light chain kinase
   1001..1727    +  CDS            HyPerRed (fragment): red fluorescent genetically encoded indicator for H2O2 ()
   1734..2174    +  CDS            CALM1: CALM1_HUMAN - Also known as CALM, CAM, CAM1. Experimental evidence at protein level: Swiss-Prot protein existence level 1. (Microbial infection) Required for Legionella pneumophila SidJ glutamylase activity. From Homo sapiens (Human).
   2200..2357    +  misc_feature   WPRE (fragment): woodchuck hepatitis virus posttranscriptional regulatory element
   2363..2443    +  misc_feature   WPRE (fragment): woodchuck hepatitis virus posttranscriptional regulatory element
   2460..2571    +  polyA_signal   bGH poly(A) signal: bovine growth hormone polyadenylation signal
   2689..2829    +  repeat_region  AAV2 ITR: inverted terminal repeat of adeno-associated virus serotype 2 inverted
   2834..2885    -  misc_feature   bom (fragment): basis of mobility region from pBR322
   2904..3284    +  rep_origin     M13 ori (sequence partly withheld): M13 bacteriophage origin of replication; arrow indicates direction of (+) strand synthesis
   3360..3409    -  misc_feature   bom (fragment): basis of mobility region from pBR322
   3511..3546    -  CDS            rop (fragment): Rop protein, which maintains plasmids at low copy number; rop
   3641..3745    +  promoter       AmpR promoter: bla
   3746..4606    +  CDS            AmpR: β-lactamase; bla; confers resistance to ampicillin, carbenicillin, and related antibiotics
   4777..5365    +  rep_origin     ori: high-copy-number ColE1/pMB1/pBR322/pUC origin of replication
