>Addgene plasmid #230878 | AiP15582: pAAV-AiE0780m-minBG-jRGECO1a-WPRE3-BGHpA (Alias: CN5582) | addgene full sequence | sequence record 459324 | Addgene NGS Result
CCTGCAGGCAGCTGCGCGCTCGCTCGCTCACTGAGGCCGCCCGGGCGTCGGGCGACCTTTGGTCGCCCGG
CCTCAGTGAGCGAGCGAGCGCGCAGAGAGGGAGTGGCCAACTCCATCACTAGGGGTTCCTGCGGCCGCAC
GCGTTGTTTCACAAACTACAGGTTCACTGGAGCACAGCCATGCCAACATGGCATCTAAGGCTGGTATGAC
CTCGAGACCCCTCCAGCACTCCTTCGTTCAGCCATAGAACAAGGAGACACAGATAAAGTCTGGAGCCGGG
CCCAGGTACCTGAGGCTCAGAGATGAGCCCGCAGCGAAGCTGACAACTGACTCATTCCTCCGACACTCTC
CCACCCTCCCAGCTAAGGAGGTGTCTGATGTGAACATGTTCTGCCTCTTTGTTGCCTGCTGTTGGGGGCG
AGGGCTTTGGGTGGATTTTGAAGAGCAATTATGCTTATTACTGGTTAGGATTTCTCTGTTTGCTGAGTGC
ATTAACTTTTAGCGCTTCCCATCACTCATTCTTCTTCACACCCTCTTGTCAGTTACAAATGTGCAGGTGG
AGAGCCACGAAAAAACCCTGCAGCAACGGCAACAGAAATCACAGCAACAACAACAAATGAACAGAAAGGA
TAGAAAGCAGATACTCAAAGATGGAGAAAAAGATACTCCCGAGAGGCTGAGCTCGGGCTGGGCATAAAAG
TCAGGGCAGAGCCATCTATTGCTTACATTTGCTTCTGGGATCCACCCGCCACCATGCTGCAGAACGAGCT
TGCTCTTAAGTTGGCTGGACTTGATATTAACAAGACTGGAGGAGGTTCTCATCATCATCATCATCATGGT
ATGGCAAGCATGACTGGTGGACAGCAAATGGGTCGGGATCTGTACGACGATGACGATAAGGATCTCGCAA
CAATGGTCGACTCATCACGTCGTAAGTGGAATAAGGCAGGTCACGCAGTCAGAGCTATAGGTCGGCTGAG
CTCCCCCGTGGTTTCCGAGCGGATGTACCCCGAGGACGGCGCCCTGAAGAGCGAGATCAAGAAGGGGCTG
AGGCTGAAGGACGGCGGCCACTACGCCGCCGAGGTCAAGACCACCTACAAGGCCAAGAAGCCCGTGCAGC
TGCCCGGCGCCTACATCGTGGACATCAAGTTGGACATCGTGTCCCACAACGAGGACTACACCATCGTGGA
ACAGTGCGAACGCGCCGAGGGCCGCCACTCCACCGGCGGCATGGACGAGCTGTACAAGGGAGGTACAGGC
GGGAGTCTGGTGAGCAAGGGCGAGGAGGATAACATGGCCATCATCAAGGAGTTCATGCGCTTCAAGGTGC
ACATGGAGGGCTCCGTGAACGGCCACGAGTTCGAGATCGAGGGCGAGGGCGAGGGCCGCCCCTACGAGGC
CTTTCAGACCGCTAAGCTGAAGGTGACCAAGGGTGGCCCCCTGCCCTTCGCCTGGGACATCCTGTCCCCT
CAGTTCATGTACGGCTCCAAGGCCTACATTAAGCACCCAGCCGACATCCCCGACTACTTCAAGCTGTCCT
TCCCCGAGGGCTTCAGGTGGGAGCGCGTGATGAACTTCGAGGACGGCGGCATTATTCACGTGAACCAGGA
CTCCTCCCTGCAGGACGGCGTATTCATCTACAAGGTGAAGCTGCGCGGCACCAACTTCCCCCCCGACGGC
CCCGTAATGCAGAAGAAGACCATGGGCTGGGAGGCTACTCGTGACGACCTGACTGAAGAGCAGATCGCAG
AATTTAAAGAGGCTTTCTCCCTATTTGACAAGGACGGGGATGGGACGATAACAACCAAGGAGCTTGGGAC
GGTGTTCCGATCGCTGGGGCAGAACCCCACAGAAGCAGAGCTGCAGGACATGATCAATGAAGTAGATGCC
GACGGTGACGGCACATTCGACTTCCCTGAGTTCCTGACGATGATGGCAAGAAAAATGAATGACACAGACA
GTGAAGAGGAAATTCGCGAAGCGTTCCGCGTGTTTGATAAGGACGGCAATGGCTACATCGGCGCAGCAGA
GCTTCGCCACGTGATGACAGACCTTGGAGAGAAGTTAACAGATGAGGAGGTTGATGAAATGATCAGGGTA
GCAGACATCGATGGGGATGGTCAGGTAAACTACGAAGAGTTTGTACAAATGATGACAGCGAAGTGAGGCG
CGCCGAATTCGATATCATAATCAACCTCTGGATTACAAAATTTGTGAAAGATTGACTGGTATTCTTAACT
ATGTTGCTCCTTTTACGCTATGTGGATACGCTGCTTTAATGCCTTTGTATCATGCTATTGCTTCCCGTAT
GGCTTTCATTTTCTCCTCCTTGTATAAATCCTGGTTAGTTCTTGCCACGGCGGAACTCATCGCCGCCTGC
CTTGCCCGCTGCTGGACAGGGGCTCGGCTGTTGGGCACTGACAATTCCGTGGCTCGAGAGATCTTCGACT
GTGCCTTCTAGTTGCCAGCCATCTGTTGTTTGCCCCTCCCCCGTGCCTTCCTTGACCCTGGAAGGTGCCA
CTCCCACTGTCCTTTCCTAATAAAATGAGGAAATTGCATCGCATTGTCTGAGTAGGTGTCATTCTATTCT
GGGGGGTGGGGTGGGGCAGGACAGCAAGGGGGAGGATTGGGAAGACAATAGCAGGCATGAGATCTCACGT
GCGGACCGAGCGGCCGCAGGAACCCCTAGTGATGGAGTTGGCCACTCCCTCTCTGCGCGCTCGCTCGCTC
ACTGAGGCCGGGCGACCAAAGGTCGCCCGACGCCCGGGCTTTGCCCGGGCGGCCTCAGTGAGCGAGCGAG
CGCGCAGCTGCCTGCAGGGGCGCCTGATGCGGTATTTTCTCCTTACGCATCTGTGCGGTATTTCACACCG
CATA
[95 nt withheld, positions 2875-2969]
T
[46 nt withheld, positions 2971-3016]
C
[141 nt withheld, positions 3018-3158]
CCTTTGACGTTGGAGTCCACGTTCTTT
[37 nt withheld, positions 3186-3222]
ACTCTATCTCGGGCTATTCTTTTGATTTATAAGGGATTTTGCCGATTTCGGTCTATTGGTTAAAAAATGA
GCTGATTTAACAAAAATTTAACGCGAATTTTAACAAAATATTAACGTTTACAATTTTATGGTGCACTCTC
AGTACAATCTGCTCTGATGCCGCATAGTTAAGCCAGCCCCGACACCCGCCAACACCCGCTGACGCGCCCT
GACGGGCTTGTCTGCTCCCGGCATCCGCTTACAGACAAGCTGTGACCGTCTCCGGGAGCTGCATGTGTCA
GAGGTTTTCACCGTCATCACCGAAACGCGCGAGACGAAAGGGCCTCGTGATACGCCTATTTTTATAGGTT
AATGTCATGATAATAATGGTTTCTTAGACGTCAGGTGGCACTTTTCGGGGAAATGTGCGCGGAACCCCTA
TTTGTTTATTTTTCTAAATACATTCAAATATGTATCCGCTCATGAGACAATAACCCTGATAAATGCTTCA
ATAATATTGAAAAAGGAAGAGTATGAGTATTCAACATTTCCGTGTCGCCCTTATTCCCTTTTTTGCGGCA
TTTTGCCTTCCTGTTTTTGCTCACCCAGAAACGCTGGTGAAAGTAAAAGATGCTGAAGATCAGTTGGGTG
CACGAGTGGGTTACATCGAACTGGATCTCAACAGCGGTAAGATCCTTGAGAGTTTTCGCCCCGAAGAACG
TTTTCCAATGATGAGCACTTTTAAAGTTCTGCTATGTGGCGCGGTATTATCCCGTATTGACGCCGGGCAA
GAGCAACTCGGTCGCCGCATACACTATTCTCAGAATGACTTGGTTGAGTACTCACCAGTCACAGAAAAGC
ATCTTACGGATGGCATGACAGTAAGAGAATTATGCAGTGCTGCCATAACCATGAGTGATAACACTGCGGC
CAACTTACTTCTGACAACGATCGGAGGACCGAAGGAGCTAACCGCTTTTTTGCACAACATGGGGGATCAT
GTAACTCGCCTTGATCGTTGGGAACCGGAGCTGAATGAAGCCATACCAAACGACGAGCGTGACACCACGA
TGCCTGTAGCAATGGCAACAACGTTGCGCAAACTATTAACTGGCGAACTACTTACTCTAGCTTCCCGGCA
ACAATTAATAGACTGGATGGAGGCGGATAAAGTTGCAGGACCACTTCTGCGCTCGGCCCTTCCGGCTGGC
TGGTTTATTGCTGATAAATCTGGAGCCGGTGAGCGTGGGTCTCGCGGTATCATTGCAGCACTGGGGCCAG
ATGGTAAGCCCTCCCGTATCGTAGTTATCTACACGACGGGGAGTCAGGCAACTATGGATGAACGAAATAG
ACAGATCGCTGAGATAGGTGCCTCACTGATTAAGCATTGGTAACTGTCAGACCAAGTTTACTCATATATA
CTTTAGATTGATTTAAAACTTCATTTTTAATTTAAAAGGATCTAGGTGAAGATCCTTTTTGATAATCTCA
TGACCAAAATCCCTTAACGTGAGTTTTCGTTCCACTGAGCGTCAGACCCCGTAGAAAAGATCAAAGGATC
TTCTTGAGATCCTTTTTTTCTGCGCGTAATCTGCTGCTTGCAAACAAAAAAACCACCGCTACCAGCGGTG
GTTTGTTTGCCGGATCAAGAGCTACCAACTCTTTTTCCGAAGGTAACTGGCTTCAGCAGAGCGCAGATAC
CAAATACTGTTCTTCTAGTGTAGCCGTAGTTAGGCCACCACTTCAAGAACTCTGTAGCACCGCCTACATA
CCTCGCTCTGCTAATCCTGTTACCAGTGGCTGCTGCCAGTGGCGATAAGTCGTGTCTTACCGGGTTGGAC
TCAAGACGATAGTTACCGGATAAGGCGCAGCGGTCGGGCTGAACGGGGGGTTCGTGCACACAGCCCAGCT
TGGAGCGAACGACCTACACCGAACTGAGATACCTACAGCGTGAGCTATGAGAAAGCGCCACGCTTCCCGA
AGGGAGAAAGGCGGACAGGTATCCGGTAAGCGGCAGGGTCGGAACAGGAGAGCGCACGAGGGAGCTTCCA
GGGGGAAACGCCTGGTATCTTTATAGTCCTGTCGGGTTTCGCCACCTCTGACTTGAGCGTCGATTTTTGT
GATGCTCGTCAGGGGGGCGGAGCCTATGGAAAAACGCCAGCAACGCGGCCTTTTTACGGTTCCTGGCCTT
TTGCTGGCCTTTTGCTCACATGT
Features (pLannotate 1.2.2; 19 found; start..end, strand, type, name):
     12..39      +  repeat_region  AAV2 ITR (fragment): inverted terminal repeat of adeno-associated virus serotype 2 inverted
     68..95      +  repeat_region  AAV2 ITR (fragment): inverted terminal repeat of adeno-associated virus serotype 2 inverted
    820..840     +  CDS            capTEV™ (fragment): composite tag for in vivo biotinylation, TEV protease cleavage, and 6xHis tagging
    841..873     +  CDS            T7 tag (gene 10 leader): leader peptide from bacteriophage T7 gene 10 promotes efficient translation in E. coli
    877..900     +  CDS            Xpress™ tag: Xpress™ epitope tag, including an enterokinase recognition and cleavage site
    928..983     +  CDS            calmodulin-binding peptide (fragment): calmodulin-binding peptide from avian smooth muscle myosin light chain kinase
    990..1716    +  CDS            HyPerRed (fragment): red fluorescent genetically encoded indicator for H2O2 ()
   1723..2163    +  CDS            CALM1: CALM1_HUMAN - Also known as CALM, CAM, CAM1. Experimental evidence at protein level: Swiss-Prot protein existence level 1. (Microbial infection) Required for Legionella pneumophila SidJ glutamylase activity. From Homo sapiens (Human).
   2189..2346    +  misc_feature   WPRE (fragment): woodchuck hepatitis virus posttranscriptional regulatory element
   2352..2432    +  misc_feature   WPRE (fragment): woodchuck hepatitis virus posttranscriptional regulatory element
   2449..2560    +  polyA_signal   bGH poly(A) signal: bovine growth hormone polyadenylation signal
   2678..2818    +  repeat_region  AAV2 ITR: inverted terminal repeat of adeno-associated virus serotype 2 inverted
   2823..2874    -  misc_feature   bom (fragment): basis of mobility region from pBR322
   2893..3348    +  rep_origin     f1 ori (sequence partly withheld): f1 bacteriophage origin of replication; arrow indicates direction of (+) strand synthesis
   3349..3398    -  misc_feature   bom (fragment): basis of mobility region from pBR322
   3500..3535    -  CDS            rop (fragment): Rop protein, which maintains plasmids at low copy number; rop
   3630..3734    +  promoter       AmpR promoter: bla
   3735..4595    +  CDS            AmpR: β-lactamase; bla; confers resistance to ampicillin, carbenicillin, and related antibiotics
   4766..5354    +  rep_origin     ori: high-copy-number ColE1/pMB1/pBR322/pUC origin of replication
