[The description below was written by a language model from this plasmid's Addgene catalogue record and pLannotate feature annotations shown in this document.]
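Description:
AiP15582: pAAV-AiE0780m-minBG-jRGECO1a-WPRE3-BGHpA (alias CN5582) is an AAV transfer plasmid of about 5.4 kb for producing recombinant adeno-associated virus that delivers a red calcium indicator to a defined striatal neuron type. The bacterial backbone carries a high-copy ColE1/pUC-type origin, an f1/M13 phage origin, and an ampicillin resistance gene (β-lactamase) under its own promoter. The expression cassette lies between two AAV2 inverted terminal repeats, which are the cis elements needed for replication and packaging of the vector genome. In the depositor sequence both ITRs are annotated in full. In the repository's sequencing result the left ITR appears only as short fragments, so that record is 11 nt shorter; ITRs are repetitive, structured regions that are hard to sequence and can be unstable in bacteria.

Expression is controlled by AiE0780m, an enhancer designed to direct AAV-mediated transgene expression to direct-pathway medium spiny neurons (D1-MSNs) of the striatum. According to the construct name, it is paired with a minimal beta-globin promoter (minBG). Neither element is recognised by the automated annotation, but both presumably occupy the unannotated stretch between the left ITR and the coding region. The payload is jRGECO1a. The feature table breaks it into an N-terminal leader with 6xHis, T7 and Xpress tag sequences, a calmodulin-binding peptide from myosin light chain kinase, a red fluorescent protein core (matched by homology to "HyPerRed") and calmodulin. This is the architecture in which calcium-dependent binding of calmodulin to the peptide changes red fluorescence. A shortened WPRE (WPRE3, annotated as two fragments) enhances transcript expression, and a bovine growth hormone polyadenylation signal terminates the transcript. The construct is suited to cell-type-targeted calcium imaging of D1-MSN activity after viral delivery.
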