Addgene plasmid #230878: AiP15582: pAAV-AiE0780m-minBG-jRGECO1a-WPRE3-BGHpA (Alias: CN5582)
Purpose: AiE0780m is an enhancer sequence, designed to drive AAV-mediated transgene expression in striatal direct pathway MSNs (D1-MSNs)
Depositing lab: Allen Institute for Brain Science & Jonathan Ting. Depositing organization: Allen Institute. Publication: Enhancer AAV toolbox for accessing and perturbing striatal cell types and circuits. Hunker AC, Wirthlin ME, Gill G, Johansen NJ, Hooper M, Omstead V, Vargas S, Lerma MN, Taskin N, Weed N, Laird WD, Bishaw YM, Bendrick JL, Gore BB, Ben-Simon Y, Opitz-Araya X, Martinez RA, Way SW, Thyagarajan B, Otto S, Sanchez REA, Alexander JR, Amaya A, Amster A, Arbuckle J, Ayala A, Baker PM, Barcelli T, Barta S, Bertagnolli D, Bielstein C, Bishwakarma P, Bowlus J, Boyer G, Brouner K, Casian B, Casper T, Chakka AB, Chakrabarty R, Chong P, Clark M, Colbert K, Daniel S, Dawe T, Departee M, DiValentin P, Donadio NP, Dotson NI, Dwivedi D, Egdorf T, Fliss T, Gary A, Goldy J, Grasso C, Groce EL, Gudsnuk K, Han W, Haradon Z, Hastings S, Helback O, Ho WV, Huang C, Johnson T, Jones DL, Juneau Z, Kenney J, Leibly M, Li S, Liang E, Loeffler H, Lusk NA, Madigan Z, Malloy J, Malone J, McCue R, Melchor J, Mich JK, Moosman S, Morin E, Naidoo R, Newman D, Ngo K, Nguyen K, Oster AL, Ouellette B, Oyama AA, Pena N, Pham T, Phillips E, Pom C, Potekhina L, Ransford S, Ray PL, Reding M, Rette DF, Reynoldson C, Rimorin C, Sigler AR, Rocha DB, Ronellenfitch K, Ruiz A, Sawyer L, Sevigny JP, Shapovalova NV, Shepard N, Shulga L, Soliman S, Staats B, Taormina MJ, Tieu M, Wang Y, Wilkes J, Wood T, Zhou T, Williford A, Dee N, Mollenkopf T, Ng L, Esposito L, Kalmbach BE, Yao S, Ariza J, Collman F, Mufti S, Smith K, Waters J, Ersing I, Patrick M, Zeng H, Lein ES, Kojima Y, Horwitz G, Owen SF, Levi BP, Daigle TL, Tasic B, Bakken TE, Ting JT. Neuron. 2025 May 21;113(10):1507-1524.e17. doi: 10.1016/j.neuron.2025.04.035. PubMed 40403704.
Backbone
  Vector backbone: pAAV
  Vector type: Mammalian Expression, AAV
Growth in bacteria
  Bacterial resistance: Ampicillin, 100 μg/mL
  Growth temperature: 30°C
  Growth strain: NEB Stable
  Copy number: Unknown
Gene/Insert
  Gene/Insert name: jRGECO1a
Terms and licenses: Academic/Nonprofit Terms; Industry Terms: Not Available to Industry
Depositor comments: Please visit https://doi.org/10.1101/2024.09.27.615553 for bioRxiv preprint.
How to cite: AiP15582: pAAV-AiE0780m-minBG-jRGECO1a-WPRE3-BGHpA (Alias: CN5582) was a gift from Allen Institute for Brain Science & Jonathan Ting (Addgene plasmid # 230878 ; http://n2t.net/addgene:230878 ; RRID:Addgene_230878)
